Addgene plasmid #102566: LbCpf1-2NLS
Purpose: bacterial expression of LbCpf1-2NLS
Depositing lab: Jennifer Doudna. Depositing organization: University of California, Berkeley. Publication: CRISPR-Cpf1 mediates efficient homology-directed repair and temperature-controlled genome editing. Moreno-Mateos MA, Fernandez JP, Rouet R, Vejnar CE, Lane MA, Mis E, Khokha MK, Doudna JA, Giraldez AJ. Nat Commun. 2017 Dec 8;8(1):2024. doi: 10.1038/s41467-017-01836-2. PubMed 29222508.
Backbone
  Vector backbone: pET
  Total vector size (bp): 10500
  Vector type: Bacterial Expression
Growth in bacteria
  Bacterial resistance: Ampicillin, 100 μg/mL
  Growth temperature: 37°C
  Growth strain: DH5alpha
  Copy number: High Copy
Gene/Insert
  Gene/Insert name: LbCpf1 (alt name: LbCas12a)
  Species: Synthetic
  Insert size (bp): 5000
  Promoter: T7
  Tag / fusion protein: 6xHis-MBP-TEV (N terminal on insert); HA-2xSV40NLS (C terminal on insert)
  Cloning method: Gibson Cloning
  Sequencing primers: 5′ T7 Pro
Terms and licenses: Academic/Nonprofit Terms; Industry Terms: Not Available to Industry
Depositor comments: Please visit https://doi.org/10.1101/156125 for bioRxiv preprint.
How to cite: LbCpf1-2NLS was a gift from Jennifer Doudna (Addgene plasmid # 102566 ; http://n2t.net/addgene:102566 ; RRID:Addgene_102566)
