[The description below was written by a language model from this plasmid's Addgene catalogue record and pLannotate feature annotations shown in this document.]
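Description:
LbCpf1-2NLS is a pET-family bacterial expression plasmid of about 10.5 kb for producing recombinant LbCpf1 (LbCas12a), a synthetic coding sequence, in E. coli. It is selected with ampicillin through a β-lactamase cassette driven by its own promoter and replicates from a ColE1/pMB1-type origin. The pBR322-derived bom and rop elements are also present. Rop normally moderates copy number, although the catalogue lists the plasmid as high copy. Fragments of the tetracycline resistance gene and its promoter flank the expression cassette. These appear to be remnants of the pBR322 lineage interrupted by the insertion, and they are not listed as a working marker.

Expression runs from a T7 promoter with the phage T7 gene 10 ribosome binding site and ends at a T7 terminator, so it requires a host that supplies T7 RNA polymerase. The open reading frame begins with a 6xHis tag and a signal-sequence-free, cytosolic maltose binding protein, followed by a TEV protease site. This arrangement supports affinity purification and solubility, and the N-terminal tags can then be removed by cleavage. The roughly 3.8 kb unannotated stretch after the TEV site is consistent with the LbCpf1 coding region, which the catalogue says carries a C-terminal HA epitope and two SV40 nuclear localisation signals. The annotation tool did not call these features.

Both the depositor and the sequencing-derived records also show an mCherry coding sequence downstream of this region, before the terminator. The catalogue entry does not mention it, and the record does not establish whether it is fused to the nuclease or separated by a stop codon. The associated work concerns Cpf1-mediated genome editing and homology-directed repair, which fits with purifying a nuclear-targeted protein for ribonucleoprotein assembly.
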