Features (pLannotate 1.2.2; 17 found; start..end, strand, type, name):
    104..208     +  promoter       AmpR promoter: bla
    209..1069    +  CDS            AmpR: β-lactamase; bla; confers resistance to ampicillin, carbenicillin, and related antibiotics
   1240..1828    +  rep_origin     ori: high-copy-number ColE1/pMB1/pBR322/pUC origin of replication
   2014..2156    -  misc_feature   bom: basis of mobility region from pBR322
   2258..2449    -  CDS            rop: Rop protein, which maintains plasmids at low copy number; rop
   2466..2846    +  CDS            YPB1_ECOLX: Protein predicted: Swiss-Prot protein existence level 4. From Escherichia coli.
   3088..3988    -  CDS            TcR (fragment): tetracycline efflux protein; tet; confers resistance to tetracycline
   4010..4028    +  promoter       T7 promoter: promoter for bacteriophage T7 RNA polymerase
   4117..4139    +  RBS            RBS: efficient ribosome binding site from bacteriophage T7 gene 10 (Olins and Rangwala, 1989)
   4159..4176    +  CDS            6xHis: 6xHis affinity tag
   4186..5286    +  CDS            MBP: maltose binding protein from E. coli; malE (mutated); This version of the gene does not encode a signal sequence, so MBP will remain in the cytosol.
   5341..5357    +  CDS            TEV site (fragment): tobacco etch virus (TEV) protease recognition and cleavage site
   9190..9894    +  CDS            mCherry: mCherry is a basic (constitutively fluorescent) red fluorescent protein published in 2004, derived from Discosoma sp.. It is reported to be a very rapidly-maturing monomer with low acid sensitivity.
  10010..10059   +  CDS            SET1 (fragment): solubility-enhancement tag derived from T7 phage gene 10B
  10067..10114   +  terminator     T7 terminator: transcription terminator for bacteriophage T7 RNA polymerase
  10140..10432   -  CDS            TcR (fragment): tetracycline efflux protein; tet; confers resistance to tetracycline
  10480..10508   -  promoter       tet promoter: E. coli promoter for tetracycline efflux protein gene
>Addgene plasmid #102566 | LbCpf1-2NLS | depositor full sequence | sequence record 193895 | LbCpf1-2NLS sequence 10517 bps
TTCTTGAAGACGAAAGGGCCTCGTGATACGCCTATTTTTATAGGTTAATGTCATGATAATAATGGTTTCT
TAGACGTCAGGTGGCACTTTTCGGGGAAATGTGCGCGGAACCCCTATTTGTTTATTTTTCTAAATACATT
CAAATATGTATCCGCTCATGAGACAATAACCCTGATAAATGCTTCAATAATATTGAAAAAGGAAGAGTAT
GAGTATTCAACATTTCCGTGTCGCCCTTATTCCCTTTTTTGCGGCATTTTGCCTTCCTGTTTTTGCTCAC
CCAGAAACGCTGGTGAAAGTAAAAGATGCTGAAGATCAGTTGGGTGCACGAGTGGGTTACATCGAACTGG
ATCTCAACAGCGGTAAGATCCTTGAGAGTTTTCGCCCCGAAGAACGTTTTCCAATGATGAGCACTTTTAA
AGTTCTGCTATGTGGCGCGGTATTATCCCGTGTTGACGCCGGGCAAGAGCAACTCGGTCGCCGCATACAC
TATTCTCAGAATGACTTGGTTGAGTACTCACCAGTCACAGAAAAGCATCTTACGGATGGCATGACAGTAA
GAGAATTATGCAGTGCTGCCATAACCATGAGTGATAACACTGCGGCCAACTTACTTCTGACAACGATCGG
AGGACCGAAGGAGCTAACCGCTTTTTTGCACAACATGGGGGATCATGTAACTCGCCTTGATCGTTGGGAA
CCGGAGCTGAATGAAGCCATACCAAACGACGAGCGTGACACCACGATGCCTGCAGCAATGGCAACAACGT
TGCGCAAACTATTAACTGGCGAACTACTTACTCTAGCTTCCCGGCAACAATTAATAGACTGGATGGAGGC
GGATAAAGTTGCAGGACCACTTCTGCGCTCGGCCCTTCCGGCTGGCTGGTTTATTGCTGATAAATCTGGA
GCCGGTGAGCGTGGGTCTCGCGGTATCATTGCAGCACTGGGGCCAGATGGTAAGCCCTCCCGTATCGTAG
TTATCTACACGACGGGGAGTCAGGCAACTATGGATGAACGAAATAGACAGATCGCTGAGATAGGTGCCTC
ACTGATTAAGCATTGGTAACTGTCAGACCAAGTTTACTCATATATACTTTAGATTGATTTAAAACTTCAT
TTTTAATTTAAAAGGATCTAGGTGAAGATCCTTTTTGATAATCTCATGACCAAAATCCCTTAACGTGAGT
TTTCGTTCCACTGAGCGTCAGACCCCGTAGAAAAGATCAAAGGATCTTCTTGAGATCCTTTTTTTCTGCG
CGTAATCTGCTGCTTGCAAACAAAAAAACCACCGCTACCAGCGGTGGTTTGTTTGCCGGATCAAGAGCTA
CCAACTCTTTTTCCGAAGGTAACTGGCTTCAGCAGAGCGCAGATACCAAATACTGTCCTTCTAGTGTAGC
CGTAGTTAGGCCACCACTTCAAGAACTCTGTAGCACCGCCTACATACCTCGCTCTGCTAATCCTGTTACC
AGTGGCTGCTGCCAGTGGCGATAAGTCGTGTCTTACCGGGTTGGACTCAAGACGATAGTTACCGGATAAG
GCGCAGCGGTCGGGCTGAACGGGGGGTTCGTGCACACAGCCCAGCTTGGAGCGAACGACCTACACCGAAC
TGAGATACCTACAGCGTGAGCTATGAGAAAGCGCCACGCTTCCCGAAGGGAGAAAGGCGGACAGGTATCC
GGTAAGCGGCAGGGTCGGAACAGGAGAGCGCACGAGGGAGCTTCCAGGGGGAAACGCCTGGTATCTTTAT
AGTCCTGTCGGGTTTCGCCACCTCTGACTTGAGCGTCGATTTTTGTGATGCTCGTCAGGGGGGCGGAGCC
TATGGAAAAACGCCAGCAACGCGGCCTTTTTACGGTTCCTGGCCTTTTGCTGGCCTTTTGCTCACATGTT
CTTTCCTGCGTTATCCCCTGATTCTGTGGATAACCGTATTACCGCCTTTGAGTGAGCTGATACCGCTCGC
CGCAGCCGAACGACCGAGCGCAGCGAGTCAGTGAGCGAGGAAGCGGAAGAGCGCCTGATGCGGTATTTTC
TCCTTACGCATCTGTGCGGTATTTCACACCGCATATATGGTGCACTCTCAGTACAATCTGCTCTGATGCC
GCATAGTTAAGCCAGTATACACTCCGCTATCGCTACGTGACTGGGTCATGGCTGCGCCCCGACACCCGCC
AACACCCGCTGACGCGCCCTGACGGGCTTGTCTGCTCCCGGCATCCGCTTACAGACAAGCTGTGACCGTC
TCCGGGAGCTGCATGTGTCAGAGGTTTTCACCGTCATCACCGAAACGCGCGAGGCAGCTGCGGTAAAGCT
CATCAGCGTGGTCGTGAAGCGATTCACAGATGTCTGCCTGTTCATCCGCGTCCAGCTCGTTGAGTTTCTC
CAGAAGCGTTAATGTCTGGCTTCTGATAAAGCGGGCCATGTTAAGGGCGGTTTTTTCCTGTTTGGTCACT
GATGCCTCCGTGTAAGGGGGATTTCTGTTCATGGGGGTAATGATACCGATGAAACGAGAGAGGATGCTCA
CGATACGGGTTACTGATGATGAACATGCCCGGTTACTGGAACGTTGTGAGGGTAAACAACTGGCGGTATG
GATGCGGCGGGACCAGAGAAAAATCACTCAGGGTCAATGCCAGCGCTTCGTTAATACAGATGTAGGTGTT
CCACAGGGTAGCCAGCAGCATCCTGCGATGCAGATCCGGAACATAATGGTGCAGGGCGCTGACTTCCGCG
TTTCCAGACTTTACGAAACACGGAAACCGAAGACCATTCATGTTGTTGCTCAGGTCGCAGACGTTTTGCA
GCAGCAGTCGCTTCACGTTCGCTCGCGTATCGGTGATTCATTCTGCTAACCAGTAAGGCAACCCCGCCAG
CCTAGCCGGGTCCTCAACGACAGGAGCACGATCATGCGCACCCGTGGCCAGGACCCAACGCTGCCCGAGA
TGCGCCGCGTGCGGCTGCTGGAGATGGCGGACGCGATGGATATGTTCTGCCAAGGGTTGGTTTGCGCATT
CACAGTTCTCCGCAAGAATTGATTGGCTCCAATTCTTGGAGTGGTGAATCCGTTAGCGAGGTGCCGCCGG
CTTCCATTCAGGTCGAGGTGGCCCGGCTCCATGCACCGCGACGCAACGCGGGGAGGCAGACAAGGTATAG
GGCGGCGCCTACAATCCATGCCAACCCGTTCCATGTGCTCGCCGAGGCGGCATAAATCGCCGTGACGATC
AGCGGTCCAATGATCGAAGTTAGGCTGGTAAGAGCCGCGAGCGATCCTTGAAGCTGTCCCTGATGGTCGT
CATCTACCTGCCTGGACAGCATGGCCTGCAACGCGGGCATCCCGATGCCGCCGGAAGCGAGAAGAATCAT
AATGGGGAAGGCCATCCAGCCTCGCGTCGCGAACGCCAGCAAGACGTAGCCCAGCGCGTCGGCCGCCATG
CCGGCGATAATGGCCTGCTTCTCGCCGAAACGTTTGGTGGCGGGACCAGTGACGAAGGCTTGAGCGAGGG
CGTGCAAGATTCCGAATACCGCAAGCGACAGGCCGATCATCGTCGCGCTCCAGCGAAAGCGGTCCTCGCC
GAAAATGACCCAGAGCGCTGCCGGCACCTGTCCTACGAGTTGCATGATAAAGAAGACAGTCATAAGTGCG
GCGACGATAGTCATGCCCCGCGCCCACCGGAAGGAGCTGACTGGGTTGAAGGCTCTCAAGGGCATCGGTC
GACGCTCTCCCTTATGCGACTCCTGCATTAGGAAGCAGCCCAGTAGTAGGTTGAGGCCGTTGAGCACCGC
CGCCGCAAGGAATGGTGCATGCAAGGAGATGGCGCCCAACAGTCCCCCGGCCACGGGGCCTGCCACCATA
CCCACGCCGAAACAAGCGCTCATGAGCCCGAAGTGGCGAGCCCGATCTTCCCCATCGGTGATGTCGGCGA
TATAGGCGCCAGCAACCGCACCTGTGGCGCCGGTGATGCCGGCCACGATGCGTCCGGCGTAGAGGATCGA
GATCTCGATCCCGCGAAATTAATACGACTCACTATAGGGAGACCACAACGGTTTCCCTCTAGTGCCGGCT
CCGGAGAGCTCTTTAATTAAGCGGCCGCCCTGCAGGACTCGAGTTCTAGAAATAATTTTGTTTAACTTTA
AGAAGGAGATATACATATGAAATCTTCTCACCATCACCATCACCATGGTTCTTCTATGAAAATCGAAGAA
GGTAAACTGGTAATCTGGATTAACGGCGATAAAGGCTATAACGGTCTCGCTGAAGTCGGTAAGAAATTCG
AGAAAGATACCGGAATTAAAGTCACCGTTGAGCATCCGGATAAACTGGAAGAGAAATTCCCACAGGTTGC
GGCAACTGGCGATGGCCCTGACATTATCTTCTGGGCACACGACCGCTTTGGTGGCTACGCTCAATCTGGC
CTGTTGGCTGAAATCACCCCGGACAAAGCGTTCCAGGACAAGCTGTATCCGTTTACCTGGGATGCCGTAC
GTTACAACGGCAAGCTGATTGCTTACCCGATCGCTGTTGAAGCGTTATCGCTGATTTATAACAAAGATCT
GCTGCCGAACCCGCCAAAAACCTGGGAAGAGATCCCGGCGCTGGATAAAGAACTGAAAGCGAAAGGTAAG
AGCGCGCTGATGTTCAACCTGCAAGAACCGTACTTCACCTGGCCGCTGATTGCTGCTGACGGGGGTTATG
CGTTCAAGTATGAAAACGGCAAGTACGACATTAAAGACGTGGGCGTGGATAACGCTGGCGCGAAAGCGGG
TCTGACCTTCCTGGTTGACCTGATTAAAAACAAACACATGAATGCAGACACCGATTACTCCATCGCAGAA
GCTGCCTTTAATAAAGGCGAAACAGCGATGACCATCAACGGCCCGTGGGCATGGTCCAACATCGACACCA
GCAAAGTGAATTATGGTGTAACGGTACTGCCGACCTTCAAGGGTCAACCATCCAAACCGTTCGTTGGCGT
GCTGAGCGCAGGTATTAACGCCGCCAGTCCGAACAAAGAGCTGGCAAAAGAGTTCCTCGAAAACTATCTG
CTGACTGATGAAGGTCTGGAAGCGGTTAATAAAGACAAACCGCTGGGTGCCGTAGCGCTGAAGTCTTACG
AGGAAGAGTTGGCGAAAGATCCACGTATTGCCGCCACTATGGAAAACGCCCAGAAAGGTGAAATCATGCC
GAACATCCCGCAGATGTCCGCTTTCTGGTATGCCGTGCGTACTGCGGTGATCAACGCCGCCAGCGGTCGT
CAGACTGTCGATGAAGCCCTGAAAGACGCGCAGACTAATTCGAGCTCGAACAACAACAACAATAACAATA
ACAACAACCTCGGGATCGAGGAAAACCTGTACTTCCAATCCAATGCCACCATGAGCAAACTGGAGAAGTT
CACGAACTGTTATTCTCTGTCGAAAACCTTACGTTTTAAGGCCATTCCGGTAGGTAAAACGCAAGAAAAT
ATCGACAATAAACGTCTCCTGGTTGAAGATGAAAAGCGTGCCGAAGATTATAAAGGTGTTAAAAAGCTGC
TTGATCGCTATTACCTGTCTTTTATCAACGATGTTCTGCATTCCATCAAATTGAAAAACTTGAATAATTA
CATCTCGTTATTTCGCAAAAAAACCCGTACCGAAAAAGAAAACAAGGAGCTGGAAAACCTTGAAATTAAT
CTGCGTAAAGAAATCGCGAAAGCATTTAAAGGTAATGAAGGATATAAATCTCTGTTTAAAAAAGACATTA
TTGAAACCATCCTGCCTGAGTTCTTGGATGATAAAGATGAAATTGCCCTGGTTAATAGCTTTAATGGCTT
TACGACTGCATTTACCGGCTTTTTTGATAACCGTGAAAACATGTTCAGCGAAGAAGCGAAATCGACTTCC
ATTGCCTTCCGTTGCATTAATGAAAACCTGACCCGCTACATTTCTAATATGGACATCTTTGAAAAAGTTG
ATGCCATTTTCGACAAACATGAAGTTCAAGAAATCAAAGAAAAGATTTTAAACTCCGATTATGATGTTGA
AGATTTCTTTGAGGGAGAATTTTTCAATTTTGTTCTCACCCAAGAGGGTATTGATGTCTATAACGCCATT
ATCGGAGGATTTGTTACGGAATCAGGCGAAAAGATTAAAGGACTGAATGAATACATTAATTTATACAATC
AGAAAACCAAACAGAAATTGCCAAAATTCAAACCACTGTATAAACAGGTATTAAGCGACCGTGAATCCTT
GTCCTTTTATGGCGAAGGCTATACAAGCGATGAAGAGGTGCTCGAAGTATTCCGTAATACTTTGAACAAA
AACTCGGAAATCTTCTCCAGCATTAAAAAACTGGAAAAATTGTTTAAAAATTTCGATGAATATAGTAGCG
CAGGCATCTTCGTCAAAAATGGCCCTGCGATTTCAACCATTTCTAAAGACATTTTCGGTGAATGGAACGT
GATCCGCGATAAATGGAACGCGGAGTATGACGACATTCATCTGAAAAAAAAAGCCGTTGTTACCGAAAAG
TATGAAGATGACCGCCGCAAGAGCTTTAAAAAAATTGGTAGTTTCTCACTGGAACAGTTACAAGAATATG
CAGACGCCGATCTGTCGGTTGTGGAAAAGTTAAAAGAGATTATTATCCAGAAAGTCGATGAAATTTATAA
AGTGTACGGCTCCAGCGAAAAGCTCTTTGATGCCGACTTTGTTTTAGAAAAATCGCTGAAAAAAAACGAT
GCCGTGGTGGCCATCATGAAAGATCTGTTGGATTCGGTCAAATCGTTCGAAAACTATATCAAGGCGTTCT
TTGGCGAAGGGAAAGAGACCAATCGTGACGAATCGTTCTATGGCGATTTTGTGTTGGCGTATGATATTCT
TCTGAAAGTAGATCACATCTATGATGCTATCCGCAACTACGTGACCCAGAAACCGTATTCGAAGGATAAA
TTTAAGCTGTATTTTCAAAACCCTCAGTTTATGGGTGGCTGGGATAAAGATAAAGAAACCGACTACCGCG
CGACGATCTTGCGCTATGGCTCTAAGTACTATTTAGCCATCATGGATAAAAAGTATGCAAAATGCCTCCA
GAAAATCGATAAGGATGATGTCAACGGGAACTACGAAAAAATCAACTACAAACTCTTGCCTGGCCCGAAT
AAAATGCTGCCGAAAGTCTTTTTTTCCAAAAAATGGATGGCCTATTATAACCCTTCCGAAGATATTCAGA
AGATTTACAAGAACGGTACCTTTAAAAAAGGTGACATGTTTAATCTGAATGACTGTCACAAGCTTATTGA
TTTCTTCAAAGATAGTATTTCTCGCTACCCTAAATGGTCAAACGCGTACGATTTTAATTTCTCAGAAACA
GAGAAATACAAAGATATTGCGGGGTTTTATCGCGAAGTCGAAGAACAAGGGTATAAGGTGTCGTTCGAAT
CGGCTTCCAAAAAGGAAGTGGATAAACTTGTTGAAGAAGGCAAACTCTATATGTTCCAGATCTACAACAA
AGATTTCTCCGACAAGAGCCATGGCACGCCGAACTTACATACCATGTACTTTAAATTACTGTTCGATGAA
AATAATCATGGTCAGATTCGCTTGAGCGGTGGCGCCGAACTGTTTATGCGCCGCGCATCATTGAAAAAGG
AAGAACTTGTTGTGCACCCAGCAAACAGTCCGATTGCAAACAAAAATCCGGATAACCCGAAGAAGACTAC
CACCTTAAGCTATGATGTATATAAAGATAAACGTTTTAGCGAAGATCAGTATGAACTCCACATTCCGATC
GCGATTAACAAATGTCCTAAGAACATCTTTAAAATCAATACCGAGGTTCGTGTACTGCTCAAACACGACG
ACAACCCCTATGTTATTGGCATTGACCGCGGCGAACGCAACCTGCTGTATATTGTCGTTGTGGATGGCAA
AGGTAACATTGTTGAACAGTATAGCCTTAATGAAATCATCAATAATTTCAACGGCATTCGTATTAAAACG
GACTATCATAGCCTGCTGGACAAAAAAGAGAAAGAACGCTTCGAAGCCCGTCAGAATTGGACCTCTATCG
AAAATATCAAGGAACTGAAAGCTGGGTACATTTCTCAAGTGGTCCACAAGATTTGCGAACTGGTGGAAAA
GTATGACGCGGTGATCGCACTGGAGGATCTGAATTCGGGCTTTAAAAATAGCCGTGTGAAGGTGGAGAAA
CAGGTTTACCAAAAGTTCGAAAAAATGCTGATTGACAAACTTAATTACATGGTGGACAAAAAATCTAATC
CATGTGCGACCGGCGGGGCTCTCAAAGGCTATCAGATTACGAATAAATTCGAAAGCTTCAAATCCATGTC
TACCCAGAACGGATTTATCTTTTACATCCCCGCCTGGCTGACTTCCAAAATTGATCCGAGTACCGGTTTT
GTTAATCTGCTGAAAACCAAATATACGTCGATCGCCGATTCAAAAAAATTCATTAGCAGCTTCGACCGTA
TTATGTACGTCCCGGAAGAAGACCTGTTCGAATTCGCCCTTGACTATAAAAATTTCTCGCGTACGGATGC
CGATTATATCAAAAAATGGAAACTGTACAGCTACGGCAACCGCATCCGCATTTTTCGCAACCCAAAGAAG
AACAACGTATTTGACTGGGAGGAAGTTTGCTTGACGAGCGCTTACAAAGAGCTCTTTAACAAATATGGGA
TCAATTATCAGCAAGGGGACATCCGTGCGTTGCTGTGTGAGCAGTCAGATAAAGCGTTCTACAGCTCTTT
CATGGCTTTAATGTCGCTGATGTTGCAGATGCGCAATTCGATCACTGGCCGCACCGATGTGGATTTCCTG
ATTAGCCCGGTCAAAAATAGCGATGGCATTTTTTACGATTCACGTAACTATGAAGCCCAGGAAAACGCTA
TTCTGCCGAAGAACGCTGATGCGAACGGCGCGTACAATATTGCCCGTAAGGTACTGTGGGCAATTGGTCA
GTTCAAGAAAGCGGAAGATGAAAAGTTGGATAAGGTCAAAATTGCGATCTCGAATAAAGAATGGCTGGAA
TATGCGCAGACCAGCGTGAAACATGCCTATCCCTATGACGTGCCCGATTATGCCAGCCTGGGCAGCGGCT
CCCCCAAGAAAAAACGCAAGGTGGAAGATCCTAAGAAAAAGCGGAAAGTGGACTAAATTGGTAGTGGGAG
CAACGGCAGCAGCGGATCCGTGAGCAAGGGCGAGGAGGATAACATGGCCATCATCAAGGAGTTCATGCGC
TTCAAGGTGCACATGGAGGGCTCCGTGAACGGCCACGAGTTCGAGATCGAGGGCGAGGGCGAGGGCCGCC
CCTACGAGGGCACCCAGACCGCCAAGCTGAAGGTGACCAAGGGTGGCCCCCTGCCCTTCGCCTGGGACAT
CCTGTCCCCTCAGTTCATGTACGGCTCCAAGGCCTACGTGAAGCACCCCGCCGACATCCCCGACTACTTG
AAGCTGTCCTTCCCCGAGGGCTTCAAGTGGGAGCGCGTGATGAACTTCGAGGACGGCGGCGTGGTGACCG
TGACCCAGGACTCCTCCCTCCAGGACGGCGAGTTCATCTACAAGGTGAAGCTGCGCGGCACCAACTTCCC
CTCCGACGGCCCCGTAATGCAGAAGAAGACCATGGGCTGGGAGGCCTCCTCCGAGCGGATGTACCCCGAG
GACGGCGCCCTGAAGGGCGAGATCAAGCAGAGGCTGAAGCTGAAGGACGGCGGCCACTACGACGCTGAGG
TCAAGACCACCTACAAGGCCAAGAAGCCCGTGCAGCTGCCCGGCGCCTACAACGTCAACATCAAGTTGGA
CATCACCTCCCACAACGAGGACTACACCATCGTGGAACAGTACGAACGCGCCGAGGGCCGCCACTCCACC
GGCGGCATGGACGAGCTGTACAAGGGGTCACCTAAGAAAAAACGAAAAGTTGAGTAATAACATTGGAAGT
GGATAACGGATCCGCGATCGCGGCGCGCCACCTGGTGGCCGGCCGGTACCACGCGTGCGCGCTGATCCGG
CTGCTAACAAAGCCCGAAAGGAAGCTGAGTTGGCTGCTGCCACCGCTGAGCAATAACTAGCATAACCCCT
TGGGGCCTCTAAACGGGTCTTGAGGGGTTTTTTGCTGAAAGGAGGAACTATATCCGGATATCCACAGGAC
GGGTGTGGTCGCCATGATCGCGTAGTCGATAGTGGCTCCAAGTAGCGAAGCGAGCAGGACTGGGCGGCGG
CCAAAGCGGTCGGACAGTGCTCCGAGAACGGGTGCGCATAGAAATTGCATCAACGCATATAGCGCTAGCA
GCACGCCATAGTGACTGGCGATGCTGTCGGAATGGACGATATCCCGCAAGAGGCCCGGCAGTACCGGCAT
AACCAAGCCTATGCCTACAGCATCCAGGGTGACGGTGCCGAGGATGACGATGAGCGCATTGTTAGATTTC
ATACACGGTGCCTGACTGCGTTAGCAATTTAACTGTGATAAACTACCGCATTAAAGCTTATCGATGATAA
GCTGTCAAACATGAGAA
