Features (pLannotate 1.2.2; 17 found; start..end, strand, type, name):
    609..627     +  promoter       T7 promoter: promoter for bacteriophage T7 RNA polymerase
    716..738     +  RBS            RBS: efficient ribosome binding site from bacteriophage T7 gene 10 (Olins and Rangwala, 1989)
    758..775     +  CDS            6xHis: 6xHis affinity tag
    785..1885    +  CDS            MBP: maltose binding protein from E. coli; malE (mutated); This version of the gene does not encode a signal sequence, so MBP will remain in the cytosol.
   1940..1956    +  CDS            TEV site (fragment): tobacco etch virus (TEV) protease recognition and cleavage site
   5789..6493    +  CDS            mCherry: mCherry is a basic (constitutively fluorescent) red fluorescent protein published in 2004, derived from Discosoma sp.. It is reported to be a very rapidly-maturing monomer with low acid sensitivity.
   6609..6658    +  CDS            SET1 (fragment): solubility-enhancement tag derived from T7 phage gene 10B
   6666..6713    +  terminator     T7 terminator: transcription terminator for bacteriophage T7 RNA polymerase
   6739..7031    -  CDS            TcR (fragment): tetracycline efflux protein; tet; confers resistance to tetracycline
   7079..7107    -  promoter       tet promoter: E. coli promoter for tetracycline efflux protein gene
   7220..7324    +  promoter       AmpR promoter: bla
   7325..8185    +  CDS            AmpR: β-lactamase; bla; confers resistance to ampicillin, carbenicillin, and related antibiotics
   8356..8944    +  rep_origin     ori: high-copy-number ColE1/pMB1/pBR322/pUC origin of replication
   9130..9269    -  misc_feature   bom: basis of mobility region from pBR322
   9371..9562    -  CDS            rop: Rop protein, which maintains plasmids at low copy number; rop
   9579..9959    +  CDS            YPB1_ECOLX: Protein predicted: Swiss-Prot protein existence level 4. From Escherichia coli.
  10201..587     -  CDS            TcR (fragment) (across the origin): tetracycline efflux protein; tet; confers resistance to tetracycline
>Addgene plasmid #102566 | LbCpf1-2NLS | addgene full sequence | sequence record 198456 | Addgene NGS Result
AGACGTAGCCCAGCGCGTCGGCCGCCATGCCGGCGATAATGGCCTGCTTCTCGCCGAAACGTTTGGTGGC
GGGACCAGTGACGAAGGCTTGAGCGAGGGCGTGCAAGATTCCGAATACCGCAAGCGACAGGCCGATCATC
GTCGCGCTCCAGCGAAAGCGGTCCTCGCCGAAAATGACCCAGAGCGCTGCCGGCACCTGTCCTACGAGTT
GCATGATAAAGAAGACAGTCATAAGTGCGGCGACGATAGTCATGCCCCGCGCCCACCGGAAGGAGCTGAC
TGGGTTGAAGGCTCTCAAGGGCATCGGTCGACGCTCTCCCTTATGCGACTCCTGCATTAGGAAGCAGCCC
AGTAGTAGGTTGAGGCCGTTGAGCACCGCCGCCGCAAGGAATGGTGCATGCAAGGAGATGGCGCCCAACA
GTCCCCCGGCCACGGGGCCTGCCACCATACCCACGCCGAAACAAGCGCTCATGAGCCCGAAGTGGCGAGC
CCGATCTTCCCCATCGGTGATGTCGGCGATATAGGCGCCAGCAACCGCACCTGTGGCGCCGGTGATGCCG
GCCACGATGCGTCCGGCGTAGAGGATCGAGATCTCGATCCCGCGAAATTAATACGACTCACTATAGGGAG
ACCACAACGGTTTCCCTCTAGTGCCGGCTCCGGAGAGCTCTTTAATTAAGCGGCCGCCCTGCAGGACTCG
AGTTCTAGAAATAATTTTGTTTAACTTTAAGAAGGAGATATACATATGAAATCTTCTCACCATCACCATC
ACCATGGTTCTTCTATGAAAATCGAAGAAGGTAAACTGGTAATCTGGATTAACGGCGATAAAGGCTATAA
CGGTCTCGCTGAAGTCGGTAAGAAATTCGAGAAAGATACCGGAATTAAAGTCACCGTTGAGCATCCGGAT
AAACTGGAAGAGAAATTCCCACAGGTTGCGGCAACTGGCGATGGCCCTGACATTATCTTCTGGGCACACG
ACCGCTTTGGTGGCTACGCTCAATCTGGCCTGTTGGCTGAAATCACCCCGGACAAAGCGTTCCAGGACAA
GCTGTATCCGTTTACCTGGGATGCCGTACGTTACAACGGCAAGCTGATTGCTTACCCGATCGCTGTTGAA
GCGTTATCGCTGATTTATAACAAAGATCTGCTGCCGAACCCGCCAAAAACCTGGGAAGAGATCCCGGCGC
TGGATAAAGAACTGAAAGCGAAAGGTAAGAGCGCGCTGATGTTCAACCTGCAAGAACCGTACTTCACCTG
GCCGCTGATTGCTGCTGACGGGGGTTATGCGTTCAAGTATGAAAACGGCAAGTACGACATTAAAGACGTG
GGCGTGGATAACGCTGGCGCGAAAGCGGGTCTGACCTTCCTGGTTGACCTGATTAAAAACAAACACATGA
ATGCAGACACCGATTACTCCATCGCAGAAGCTGCCTTTAATAAAGGCGAAACAGCGATGACCATCAACGG
CCCGTGGGCATGGTCCAACATCGACACCAGCAAAGTGAATTATGGTGTAACGGTACTGCCGACCTTCAAG
GGTCAACCATCCAAACCGTTCGTTGGCGTGCTGAGCGCAGGTATTAACGCCGCCAGTCCGAACAAAGAGC
TGGCAAAAGAGTTCCTCGAAAACTATCTGCTGACTGATGAAGGTCTGGAAGCGGTTAATAAAGACAAACC
GCTGGGTGCCGTAGCGCTGAAGTCTTACGAGGAAGAGTTGGCGAAAGATCCACGTATTGCCGCCACTATG
GAAAACGCCCAGAAAGGTGAAATCATGCCGAACATCCCGCAGATGTCCGCTTTCTGGTATGCCGTGCGTA
CTGCGGTGATCAACGCCGCCAGCGGTCGTCAGACTGTCGATGAAGCCCTGAAAGACGCGCAGACTAATTC
GAGCTCGAACAACAACAACAATAACAATAACAACAACCTCGGGATCGAGGAAAACCTGTACTTCCAATCC
AATGCCACCATGAGCAAACTGGAGAAGTTCACGAACTGTTATTCTCTGTCGAAAACCTTACGTTTTAAGG
CCATTCCGGTAGGTAAAACGCAAGAAAATATCGACAATAAACGTCTCCTGGTTGAAGATGAAAAGCGTGC
CGAAGATTATAAAGGTGTTAAAAAGCTGCTTGATCGCTATTACCTGTCTTTTATCAACGATGTTCTGCAT
TCCATCAAATTGAAAAACTTGAATAATTACATCTCGTTATTTCGCAAAAAAACCCGTACCGAAAAAGAAA
ACAAGGAGCTGGAAAACCTTGAAATTAATCTGCGTAAAGAAATCGCGAAAGCATTTAAAGGTAATGAAGG
ATATAAATCTCTGTTTAAAAAAGACATTATTGAAACCATCCTGCCTGAGTTCTTGGATGATAAAGATGAA
ATTGCCCTGGTTAATAGCTTTAATGGCTTTACGACTGCATTTACCGGCTTTTTTGATAACCGTGAAAACA
TGTTCAGCGAAGAAGCGAAATCGACTTCCATTGCCTTCCGTTGCATTAATGAAAACCTGACCCGCTACAT
TTCTAATATGGACATCTTTGAAAAAGTTGATGCCATTTTCGACAAACATGAAGTTCAAGAAATCAAAGAA
AAGATTTTAAACTCCGATTATGATGTTGAAGATTTCTTTGAGGGAGAATTTTTCAATTTTGTTCTCACCC
AAGAGGGTATTGATGTCTATAACGCCATTATCGGAGGATTTGTTACGGAATCAGGCGAAAAGATTAAAGG
ACTGAATGAATACATTAATTTATACAATCAGAAAACCAAACAGAAATTGCCAAAATTCAAACCACTGTAT
AAACAGGTATTAAGCGACCGTGAATCCTTGTCCTTTTATGGCGAAGGCTATACAAGCGATGAAGAGGTGC
TCGAAGTATTCCGTAATACTTTGAACAAAAACTCGGAAATCTTCTCCAGCATTAAAAAACTGGAAAAATT
GTTTAAAAATTTCGATGAATATAGTAGCGCAGGCATCTTCGTCAAAAATGGCCCTGCGATTTCAACCATT
TCTAAAGACATTTTCGGTGAATGGAACGTGATCCGCGATAAATGGAACGCGGAGTATGACGACATTCATC
TGAAAAAAAAAGCCGTTGTTACCGAAAAGTATGAAGATGACCGCCGCAAGAGCTTTAAAAAAATTGGTAG
TTTCTCACTGGAACAGTTACAAGAATATGCAGACGCCGATCTGTCGGTTGTGGAAAAGTTAAAAGAGATT
ATTATCCAGAAAGTCGATGAAATTTATAAAGTGTACGGCTCCAGCGAAAAGCTCTTTGATGCCGACTTTG
TTTTAGAAAAATCGCTGAAAAAAAACGATGCCGTGGTGGCCATCATGAAAGATCTGTTGGATTCGGTCAA
ATCGTTCGAAAACTATATCAAGGCGTTCTTTGGCGAAGGGAAAGAGACCAATCGTGACGAATCGTTCTAT
GGCGATTTTGTGTTGGCGTATGATATTCTTCTGAAAGTAGATCACATCTATGATGCTATCCGCAACTACG
TGACCCAGAAACCGTATTCGAAGGATAAATTTAAGCTGTATTTTCAAAACCCTCAGTTTATGGGTGGCTG
GGATAAAGATAAAGAAACCGACTACCGCGCGACGATCTTGCGCTATGGCTCTAAGTACTATTTAGCCATC
ATGGATAAAAAGTATGCAAAATGCCTCCAGAAAATCGATAAGGATGATGTCAACGGGAACTACGAAAAAA
TCAACTACAAACTCTTGCCTGGCCCGAATAAAATGCTGCCGAAAGTCTTTTTTTCCAAAAAATGGATGGC
CTATTATAACCCTTCCGAAGATATTCAGAAGATTTACAAGAACGGTACCTTTAAAAAAGGTGACATGTTT
AATCTGAATGACTGTCACAAGCTTATTGATTTCTTCAAAGATAGTATTTCTCGCTACCCTAAATGGTCAA
ACGCGTACGATTTTAATTTCTCAGAAACAGAGAAATACAAAGATATTGCGGGGTTTTATCGCGAAGTCGA
AGAACAAGGGTATAAGGTGTCGTTCGAATCGGCTTCCAAAAAGGAAGTGGATAAACTTGTTGAAGAAGGC
AAACTCTATATGTTCCAGATCTACAACAAAGATTTCTCCGACAAGAGCCATGGCACGCCGAACTTACATA
CCATGTACTTTAAATTACTGTTCGATGAAAATAATCATGGTCAGATTCGCTTGAGCGGTGGCGCCGAACT
GTTTATGCGCCGCGCATCATTGAAAAAGGAAGAACTTGTTGTGCACCCAGCAAACAGTCCGATTGCAAAC
AAAAATCCGGATAACCCGAAGAAGACTACCACCTTAAGCTATGATGTATATAAAGATAAACGTTTTAGCG
AAGATCAGTATGAACTCCACATTCCGATCGCGATTAACAAATGTCCTAAGAACATCTTTAAAATCAATAC
CGAGGTTCGTGTACTGCTCAAACACGACGACAACCCCTATGTTATTGGCATTGACCGCGGCGAACGCAAC
CTGCTGTATATTGTCGTTGTGGATGGCAAAGGTAACATTGTTGAACAGTATAGCCTTAATGAAATCATCA
ATAATTTCAACGGCATTCGTATTAAAACGGACTATCATAGCCTGCTGGACAAAAAAGAGAAAGAACGCTT
CGAAGCCCGTCAGAATTGGACCTCTATCGAAAATATCAAGGAACTGAAAGCTGGGTACATTTCTCAAGTG
GTCCACAAGATTTGCGAACTGGTGGAAAAGTATGACGCGGTGATCGCACTGGAGGATCTGAATTCGGGCT
TTAAAAATAGCCGTGTGAAGGTGGAGAAACAGGTTTACCAAAAGTTCGAAAAAATGCTGATTGACAAACT
TAATTACATGGTGGACAAAAAATCTAATCCATGTGCGACCGGCGGGGCTCTCAAAGGCTATCAGATTACG
AATAAATTCGAAAGCTTCAAATCCATGTCTACCCAGAACGGATTTATCTTTTACATCCCCGCCTGGCTGA
CTTCCAAAATTGATCCGAGTACCGGTTTTGTTAATCTGCTGAAAACCAAATATACGTCGATCGCCGATTC
AAAAAAATTCATTAGCAGCTTCGACCGTATTATGTACGTCCCGGAAGAAGACCTGTTCGAATTCGCCCTT
GACTATAAAAATTTCTCGCGTACGGATGCCGATTATATCAAAAAATGGAAACTGTACAGCTACGGCAACC
GCATCCGCATTTTTCGCAACCCAAAGAAGAACAACGTATTTGACTGGGAGGAAGTTTGCTTGACGAGCGC
TTACAAAGAGCTCTTTAACAAATATGGGATCAATTATCAGCAAGGGGACATCCGTGCGTTGCTGTGTGAG
CAGTCAGATAAAGCGTTCTACAGCTCTTTCATGGCTTTAATGTCGCTGATGTTGCAGATGCGCAATTCGA
TCACTGGCCGCACCGATGTGGATTTCCTGATTAGCCCGGTCAAAAATAGCGATGGCATTTTTTACGATTC
ACGTAACTATGAAGCCCAGGAAAACGCTATTCTGCCGAAGAACGCTGATGCGAACGGCGCGTACAATATT
GCCCGTAAGGTACTGTGGGCAATTGGTCAGTTCAAGAAAGCGGAAGATGAAAAGTTGGATAAGGTCAAAA
TTGCGATCTCGAATAAAGAATGGCTGGAATATGCGCAGACCAGCGTGAAACATGCCTATCCCTATGACGT
GCCCGATTATGCCAGCCTGGGCAGCGGCTCCCCCAAGAAAAAACGCAAGGTGGAAGATCCTAAGAAAAAG
CGGAAAGTGGACTAAATTGGTAGTGGGAGCAACGGCAGCAGCGGATCCGTGAGCAAGGGCGAGGAGGATA
ACATGGCCATCATCAAGGAGTTCATGCGCTTCAAGGTGCACATGGAGGGCTCCGTGAACGGCCACGAGTT
CGAGATCGAGGGCGAGGGCGAGGGCCGCCCCTACGAGGGCACCCAGACCGCCAAGCTGAAGGTGACCAAG
GGTGGCCCCCTGCCCTTCGCCTGGGACATCCTGTCCCCTCAGTTCATGTACGGCTCCAAGGCCTACGTGA
AGCACCCCGCCGACATCCCCGACTACTTGAAGCTGTCCTTCCCCGAGGGCTTCAAGTGGGAGCGCGTGAT
GAACTTCGAGGACGGCGGCGTGGTGACCGTGACCCAGGACTCCTCCCTCCAGGACGGCGAGTTCATCTAC
AAGGTGAAGCTGCGCGGCACCAACTTCCCCTCCGACGGCCCCGTAATGCAGAAGAAGACCATGGGCTGGG
AGGCCTCCTCCGAGCGGATGTACCCCGAGGACGGCGCCCTGAAGGGCGAGATCAAGCAGAGGCTGAAGCT
GAAGGACGGCGGCCACTACGACGCTGAGGTCAAGACCACCTACAAGGCCAAGAAGCCCGTGCAGCTGCCC
GGCGCCTACAACGTCAACATCAAGTTGGACATCACCTCCCACAACGAGGACTACACCATCGTGGAACAGT
ACGAACGCGCCGAGGGCCGCCACTCCACCGGCGGCATGGACGAGCTGTACAAGGGGTCACCTAAGAAAAA
GCGAAAAGTTGAGTAATAACATTGGAAGTGGATAACGGATCCGCGATCGCGGCGCGCCACCTGGTGGCCG
GCCGGTACCACGCGTGCGCGCTGATCCGGCTGCTAACAAAGCCCGAAAGGAAGCTGAGTTGGCTGCTGCC
ACCGCTGAGCAATAACTAGCATAACCCCTTGGGGCCTCTAAACGGGTCTTGAGGGGTTTTTTGCTGAAAG
GAGGAACTATATCCGGATATCCACAGGACGGGTGTGGTCGCCATGATCGCGTAGTCGATAGTGGCTCCAA
GTAGCGAAGCGAGCAGGACTGGGCGGCGGCCAAAGCGGTCGGACAGTGCTCCGAGAACGGGTGCGCATAG
AAATTGCATCAACGCATATAGCGCTAGCAGCACGCCATAGTGACTGGCGATGCTGTCGGAATGGACGATA
TCCCGCAAGAGGCCCGGCAGTACCGGCATAACCAAGCCTATGCCTACAGCATCCAGGGTGACGGTGCCGA
GGATGACGATGAGCGCATTGTTAGATTTCATACACGGTGCCTGACTGCGTTAGCAATTTAACTGTGATAA
ACTACCGCATTAAAGCTTATCGATGATAAGCTGTCAAACATGAGAATTCTTGAAGACGAAAGGGCCTCGT
GATACGCCTATTTTTATAGGTTAATGTCATGATAATAATGGTTTCTTAGACGTCAGGTGGCACTTTTCGG
GGAAATGTGCGCGGAACCCCTATTTGTTTATTTTTCTAAATACATTCAAATATGTATCCGCTCATGAGAC
AATAACCCTGATAAATGCTTCAATAACATTGAAAAAGGAAGAGTATGAGTATTCAACATTTCCGTGTCGC
CCTTATTCCCTTTTTTGCGGCATTTTGCCTTCCTGTTTTTGCTCACCCAGAAACGCTGGTGAAAGTAAAA
GATGCTGAAGATCAGTTGGGTGCACGAGTGGGTTACATCGAACTGGATCTCAACAGCGGTAAGATCCTTG
AGAGTTTTCGCCCCGAAGAACGTTTTCCAATGATGAGCACTTTTAAAGTTCTGCTATGTGGCGCGGTATT
ATCCCGTGTTGACGCCGGGCAAGAGCAACTCGGTCGCCGCATACACTATTCTCAGAATGACTTGGTTGAG
TACTCACCAGTCACAGAAAAGCATCTTACGGATGGCATGACAGTAAGAGAATTATGCAGTGCTGCCATAA
CCATGAGTGATAACACTGCGGCCAACTTACTTCTGACAACGATCGGAGGACCGAAGGAGCTAACCGCTTT
TTTGCACAACATGGGGGATCATGTAACTCGCCTTGATCGTTGGGAACCGGAGCTGAATGAAGCCATACCA
AACGACGAGCGTGACACCACGATGCCTGCAGCAATGGCAACAACGTTGCGCAAACTATTAACTGGCGAAC
TACTTACTCTAGCTTCCCGGCAACAATTAATAGACTGGATGGAGGCGGATAAAGTTGCAGGACCACTTCT
GCGCTCGGCCCTTCCGGCTGGCTGGTTTATTGCTGATAAATCTGGAGCCGGTGAGCGTGGGTCTCGCGGT
ATCATTGCAGCACTGGGGCCAGATGGTAAGCCCTCCCGTATCGTAGTTATCTACACGACGGGGAGTCAGG
CAACTATGGATGAACGAAATAGACAGATCGCTGAGATAGGTGCCTCACTGATTAAGCATTGGTAACTGTC
AGACCAAGTTTACTCATATATACTTTAGATTGATTTAAAACTTCATTTTTAATTTAAAAGGATCTAGGTG
AAGATCCTTTTTGATAATCTCATGACCAAAATCCCTTAACGTGAGTTTTCGTTCCACTGAGCGTCAGACC
CCGTAGAAAAGATCAAAGGATCTTCTTGAGATCCTTTTTTTCTGCGCGTAATCTGCTGCTTGCAAACAAA
AAAACCACCGCTACCAGCGGTGGTTTGTTTGCCGGATCAAGAGCTACCAACTCTTTTTCCGAAGGTAACT
GGCTTCAGCAGAGCGCAGATACCAAATACTGTCCTTCTAGTGTAGCCGTAGTTAGGCCACCACTTCAAGA
ACTCTGTAGCACCGCCTACATACCTCGCTCTGCTAATCCTGTTACCAGTGGCTGCTGCCAGTGGCGATAA
GTCGTGTCTTACCGGGTTGGACTCAAGACGATAGTTACCGGATAAGGCGCAGCGGTCGGGCTGAACGGGG
GGTTCGTGCACACAGCCCAGCTTGGAGCGAACGACCTACACCGAACTGAGATACCTACAGCGTGAGCTAT
GAGAAAGCGCCACGCTTCCCGAAGGGAGAAAGGCGGACAGGTATCCGGTAAGCGGCAGGGTCGGAACAGG
AGAGCGCACGAGGGAGCTTCCAGGGGGAAACGCCTGGTATCTTTATAGTCCTGTCGGGTTTCGCCACCTC
TGACTTGAGCGTCGATTTTTGTGATGCTCGTCAGGGGGGCGGAGCCTATGGAAAAACGCCAGCAACGCGG
CCTTTTTACGGTTCCTGGCCTTTTGCTGGCCTTTTGCTCACATGTTCTTTCCTGCGTTATCCCCTGATTC
TGTGGATAACCGTATTACCGCCTTTGAGTGAGCTGATACCGCTCGCCGCAGCCGAACGACCGAGCGCAGC
GAGTCAGTGAGCGAGGAAGCGGAAGAGCGCCTGATGCGGTATTTTCTCCTTACGCATCTGTGCGGTATTT
CACACCGCAATGGTGCACTCTCAGTACAATCTGCTCTGATGCCGCATAGTTAAGCCAGTATACACTCCGC
TATCGCTACGTGACTGGGTCATGGCTGCGCCCCGACACCCGCCAACACCCGCTGACGCGCCCTGACGGGC
TTGTCTGCTCCCGGCATCCGCTTACAGACAAGCTGTGACCGTCTCCGGGAGCTGCATGTGTCAGAGGTTT
TCACCGTCATCACCGAAACGCGCGAGGCAGCTGCGGTAAAGCTCATCAGCGTGGTCGTGAAGCGATTCAC
AGATGTCTGCCTGTTCATCCGCGTCCAGCTCGTTGAGTTTCTCCAGAAGCGTTAATGTCTGGCTTCTGAT
AAAGCGGGCCATGTTAAGGGCGGTTTTTTCCTGTTTGGTCACTGATGCCTCCGTGTAAGGGGGATTTCTG
TTCATGGGGGTAATGATACCGATGAAACGAGAGAGGATGCTCACGATACGGGTTACTGATGATGAACATG
CCCGGTTACTGGAACGTTGTGAGGGTAAACAACTGGCGGTATGGATGCGGCGGGACCAGAGAAAAATCAC
TCAGGGTCAATGCCAGCGCTTCGTTAATACAGATGTAGGTGTTCCACAGGGTAGCCAGCAGCATCCTGCG
ATGCAGATCCGGAACATAATGGTGCAGGGCGCTGACTTCCGCGTTTCCAGACTTTACGAAACACGGAAAC
CGAAGACCATTCATGTTGTTGCTCAGGTCGCAGACGTTTTGCAGCAGCAGTCGCTTCACGTTCGCTCGCG
TATCGGTGATTCATTCTGCTAACCAGTAAGGCAACCCCGCCAGCCTAGCCGGGTCCTCAACGACAGGAGC
ACGATCATGCGCACCCGTGGCCAGGACCCAACGCTGCCCGAGATGCGCCGCGTGCGGCTGCTGGAGATGG
CGGACGCGATGGATATGTTCTGCCAAGGGTTGGTTTGCGCATTCACAGTTCTCCGCAAGAATTGATTGGC
TCCAATTCTTGGAGTGGTGAATCCGTTAGCGAGGTGCCGCCGGCTTCCATTCAGGTCGAGGTGGCCCGGC
TCCATGCACCGCGACGCAACGCGGGGAGGCAGACAAGGTATAGGGCGGCGCCTACAATCCATGCCAACCC
GTTCCATGTGCTCGCCGAGGCGGCATAAATCGCCGTGACGATCAGCGGTCCAATGATCGAAGTTAGGCTG
GTAAGAGCCGCGAGCGATCCTTGAAGCTGTCCCTGATGGTCGTCATCTACCTGCCTGGACAGCATGGCCT
GCAACGCGGGCATCCCGATGCCGCCGGAAGCGAGAAGAATCATAATGGGGAAGGCCATCCAGCCTCGCGT
CGCGAACGCCAGCA
